>Addgene plasmid #49818 | hSRAP.TWIN1.a105-215.V105M | depositor full sequence | sequence record 74339 | hSRAP.TWIN1.a105-215.V105M sequence 6988 bps
AACTACGTCAGGTGGCACTTTTCGGGGAAATGTGCGCGGAACCCCTATTTGTTTATTTTTCTAAATACAT
TCAAATATGTATCCGCTCATGAGACAATAACCCTGATAAATGCTTCAATAATATTGAAAAAGGAAGAGTA
TGAGTATTCAACATTTCCGTGTCGCCCTTATTCCCTTTTTTGCGGCATTTTGCCTTCCTGTTTTTGCTCA
CCCAGAAACGCTGGTGAAAGTAAAAGATGCTGAAGATCAGTTGGGTGCACGAGTGGGTTACATCGAACTG
GATCTCAACAGCGGTAAGATCCTTGAGAGTTTTCGCCCCGAAGAACGTTCTCCAATGATGAGCACTTTTA
AAGTTCTGCTATGTGGCGCGGTATTATCCCGTGTTGACGCCGGGCAAGAGCAACTCGGTCGCCGCATACA
CTATTCTCAGAATGACTTGGTTGAGTACTCACCAGTCACAGAAAAGCATCTTACGGATGGCATGACAGTA
AGAGAATTATGCAGTGCTGCCATAACCATGAGTGATAACACTGCGGCCAACTTACTTCTGACAACGATCG
GAGGACCGAAGGAGCTAACCGCTTTTTTGCACAACATGGGGGATCATGTAACTCGCCTTGATCGTTGGGA
ACCGGAGCTGAATGAAGCCATACCAAACGACGAGCGTGACACCACGATGCCTGTAGCAATGGCAACAACG
TTGCGCAAACTATTAACTGGCGAACTACTTACTCTAGCTTCCCGGCAACAATTAATAGACTGGATGGAGG
CGGATAAAGTTGCAGGACCACTTCTGCGCTCGGCCCTTCCGGCTGGCTGGTTTATTGCTGATAAATCTGG
AGCCGGTGAGCGTGGGTCTCGCGGTATCATTGCAGCACTGGGGCCAGATGGTAAGCCCTCCCGTATCGTA
GTTATCTACACGACGGGGAGTCAGGCAACTATGGATGAACGAAATAGACAGATCGCTGAGATAGGTGCCT
CACTGATTAAGCATTGGTAACTGTCAGACCAAGTTTACTCATATATACTTTAGATTGATT
[38 nt withheld, positions 1041-1078]
A
[37 nt withheld, positions 1080-1116]
ATTTTGTTAAAATTCGCGTTAAATTTTTGTTAAATCAGCTCATTTTTTAACCAATAGGCCGAAATCGGCA
AAATCCCTTATAAATCAAAAGAATAGCCCGAGATAGGGT
[37 nt withheld, positions 1226-1262]
AAAGAACGTGGACTCCAACGTCAAAGG
[141 nt withheld, positions 1290-1430]
G
[125 nt withheld, positions 1432-1556]
AAAGGATCTAGGTGAAGATCCTTTTTGATAATCTCATGACCAAAATCCCTTAACGTGAGTTTTCGTTCCA
CTGAGCGTCAGACCCCGTAGAAAAGATCAAAGGATCTTCTTGAGATCCTTTTTTTCTGCGCGTAATCTGC
TGCTTGCAAACAAAAAAACCACCGCTACCAGCGGTGGTTTGTTTGCCGGATCAAGAGCTACCAACTCTTT
TTCCGAAGGTAACTGGCTTCAGCAGAGCGCAGATACCAAATACTGTCCTTCTAGTGTAGCCGTAGTTAGG
CCACCACTTCAAGAACTCTGTAGCACCGCCTACATACCTCGCTCTGCTAATCCTGTTACCAGTGGCTGCT
GCCAGTGGCGATAAGTCGTGTCTTACCGGGTTGGACTCAAGACGATAGTTACCGGATAAGGCGCAGCGGT
CGGGCTGAACGGGGGGTTCGTGCACACAGCCCAGCTTGGAGCGAACGACCTACACCGAACTGAGATACCT
ACAGCGTGAGCTATGAGAAAGCGCCACGCTTCCCGAAGGGAGAAAGGCGGACAGGTATCCGGTAAGCGGC
AGGGTCGGAACAGGAGAGCGCACGAGGGAGCTTCCAGGGGGAAACGCCTGGTATCTTTATAGTCCTGTCG
GGTTTCGCCACCTCTGACTTGAGCGTCGATTTTTGTGATGCTCGTCAGGGGGGCGGAGCCTATGGAAAAA
CGCCAGCAACGCGGCCTTTTTACGGTTCCTGGCCTTTTGCTGGCCTTTTGCTCACATGTTCTTTCCTGCG
TTATCCCCTGATTCTGTGGATAACCGTATTACCGCCTTTGAGTGAGCTGATACCGCTCGCCGCAGCCGAA
CGACCGAGCGCAGCGAGTCAGTGAGCGAGGAAGCTATGGTGCACTCTCAGTACAATCTGCTCTGATGCCG
CATAGTTAAGCCAGTATACACTCCGCTATCGCTACGTGACTGGGTCATGGCTGCGCCCCGACACCCGCCA
ACACCCGCTGACGCGCCCTGACGGGCTTGTCTGCTCCCGGCATCCGCTTACAGACAAGCTGTGACCGTCT
CCGGGAGCTGCATGTGTCAGAGGTTTTCACCGTCATCACCGAAACGCGCGAGGCAGCTGCGGTAAAGCTC
ATCAGCGTGGTCGTGCAGCGATTCACAGATGTCTGCCTGTTCATCCGCGTCCAGCTCGTTGAGTTTCTCC
AGAAGCGTTAATGTCTGGCTTCTGATAAAGCGGGCCATGTTAAGGGCGGTTTTTTCCTGTTTGGTCACTG
ATGCCTCCGTGTAAGGGGGATTTCTGTTCATGGGGGTAATGATACCGATGAAACGAGAGAGGATGCTCAC
GATACGGGTTACTGATGATGAACATGCCCGGTTACTGGAACGTTGTGAGGGTAAACAACTGGCGGTATGG
ATGCGGCGGGACCAGAGAAAAATCACTCAGGGTCAATGCCAGCCGAACGCCAGCAAGACGTAGCCCAGCG
CGTCGGCCGCCATGCCGGCGATAATGGCCTGCTTCTCGCCGAAACGTTTGGTGGCGGGACCAGTGACGAA
GGCTTGAGCGAGGGCGTGCAAGATTCCGAATACCGCAAGCGACAGGCCGATCATCGTCGCGCTCCAGCGA
AAGCGGTCCTCGCCGAAAATGACCCAGAGCGCTGCCGGCACCTGTCCTACGAGTTGCATGATAAAGAAGA
CAGTCATAAGTGCGGCGACGATAGTCATGCCCCGCGCCCACCGGAAGGAGCTGACTGGGTTGAAGGCTCT
CAAGGGCATCGGTCGAGATCCCGGTGCCTAATGAGTGAGCTAACTTACATTAATTGCGTTGCGCTCACTG
CCCGCTTTCCAGTCGGGAAACCTGTCGTGCCAGCTGCATTAATGAATCGGCCAACGCGCGGGGAGAGGCG
GTTTGCGTATTGGGCGCCAGGGTGGTTTTTCTTTTCACCAGTGAGACGGGCAACAGCTGATTGCCCTTCA
CCGCCTGGCCCTGAGAGAGTTGCAGCAAGCGGTCCACGCTGGTTTGCCCCAGCAGGCGAAAATCCTGTTT
GATGGTGGTTAACGGCGGGATATAACATGAGCTGTCTTCGGTATCGTCGTATCCCACTACCGAGATATCC
GCACCAACGCGCAGCCCGGACTCGGTAATGGCGCGCATTGCGCCCAGCGCCATCTGATCGTTGGCAACCA
GCATCGCAGTGGGAACGATGCCCTCATTCAGCATTTGCATGGTTTGTTGAAAACCGGACATGGCACTCCA
GTCGCCTTCCCGTTCCGCTATCGGCTGAATTTGATTGCGAGTGAGATATTTATGCCAGCCAGCCAGACGC
AGACGCGCCGAGACAGAACTTAATGGGCCCGCTAACAGCGCGATTTGCTGGTGACCCAATGCGACCAGAT
GCTCCACGCCCAGTCGCGTACCGTCTTCATGGGAGAAAATAATACTGTTGATGGGTGTCTGGTCAGAGAC
ATCAAGAAATAACGCCGGAACATTAGTGCAGGCAGCTTCCACAGCAATGGCATCCTGGTCATCCAGCGGA
TAGTTAATGATCAGCCCACTGACGCGTTGCGCGAGAAGATTGTGCACCGCCGCTTTACAGGCTTCGACGC
CGCTTCGTTCTACCATCGACACCACCACGCTGGCACCCAGTTGATCGGCGCGAGATTTAATCGCCGCGAC
AATTTGCGACGGCGCGTGCAGGGCCAGACTGGAGGTGGCAACGCCAATCAGCAACGACTGTTTGCCCGCC
AGTTGTTGTGCCACGCGGTTGGGAATGTAATTCAGCTCCGCCATCGCCGCTTCCACTTTTTCCCGCGTTT
TCGCAGAAACGTGGCTGGCCTGGTTCACCACGCGGGAAACGGTCTGATAAGAGACACCGGCATACTCTGC
GACATCGTATAACGTTACTGGTTTCACATTCACCACCCTGAATTGACTCTCTTCCGGGCGCTATCATGCC
ATACCGCGAAAGGTTTTGCGCCATTCGATGGTGTCCGGGATCTCGACGCTCTCCCTTATGCGACTCCTGC
ATTAGGAAGCAGCCCAGTAGTAGGTTGAGGCCGTTGAGCACCGCCGCCGCAAGGAATGGTGCATGCCGGC
ATGCCGCCCTTTCGTCTTCAAGAATTAATTCCCAATTCCCCAGGCATCAAATAAAACGAAAGGCTCAGTC
GAAAGACTGGGCCTTTCGTTTTATCTGTTGTTTGTCGGTGAACGCTCTCCTGAGTAGGACAAATCCGCCG
GGAGCGGATTTGAACGTTGCGAAGCAACGGCCCGGAGGGTGGCGGGCAGGACGCCCGCCATAAACTGCCA
GGAATTAATTCCCCAGGCATCAAATAAAACGAAAGGCTCAGTCGAAAGACTGGGCCTTTCGTTTTATCTG
TTGTTTGTCGGTGAACGCTCTCCTGAGTAGGACAAATCCGCCGGGAGCGGATTTGAACGTTGCGAAGCAA
CGGCCCGGAGGGTGGCGGGCAGGACGCCCGCCATAAACTGCCAGGAATTAATTCCCCAGGCATCAAATAA
AACGAAAGGCTCAGTCGAAAGACTGGGCCTTTCGTTTTATCTGTTGTTTGTCGGTGAACGCTCTCCTGAG
TAGGACAAATCCGCCGGGAGCGGATTTGAACGTTGCGAAGCAACGGCCCGGAGGGTGGCGGGCAGGACGC
CCGCCATAAACTGCCAGGAATTAATTCCCCAGGCATCAAATAAAACGAAAGGCTCAGTCGAAAGACTGGG
CCTTTCGTTTTATCTGTTGTTTGTCGGTGAACGCTCTCCTGAGTAGGACAAATCCGCCGGGAGCGGATTT
GAACGTTGCGAAGCAACGGCCCGGAGGGTGGCGGGCAGGACGCCCGCCATAAACTGCCAGGAATTAATTC
CCCAGGCATCAAATAAAACGAAAGGCTCAGTCGAAAGACTGGGCCTTTCGTTTTATCTGTTGTTTGTCGG
TGAACGCTCTCCTGAGTAGGACAAATCCGCCGGGAGCGGATTTGAACGTTGCGAAGCAACGGCCCGGAGG
GTGGCGGGCAGGACGCCCGCCATAAACTGCCAGGAATTGGGGATCGGAATTAATTCCCGGTTTAAACCGG
GGATCTCGATCCCGCGAAATTAATACGACTCACTATAGGGGAATTGTGAGCGGATAACAATTCCCCTCTA
GAAATAATTTTGTTTAACTTTAAGAAGGAGATATACATATGGAATCGGAAGCAGTCATGGAAGATGTGCT
GCGTCCGCTGGAACAGGCTCTGGAAGACTGCCGTGGTCATACGCGCAAACAAGTGTGTGATGACATTAGC
CGTCGCCTGGCACTGCTGCAGGAACAATGGGCTGGCGGTAAACTGAGTATCCCGGTGAAAAAACGTATGG
CACTGCTGGTTCAGGAACTGAGTTCCCACCGTTGGGATGCAGCTGATGACATTCATCGCAGCCTGATGGT
CGACCACGTGACGGAAGTTTCTCAGTGGATGGTGGGCGTTAAACGTCTGATCGCCGAAAAACGCAGCCTG
TTTTCTGAAGAAGCGGCCAACTGCATCACGGGAGATGCACTAGTTGCCCTACCCGAGGGCGAGTCGGTAC
GCATCGCCGACATCGTGCCGGGTGCGCGGCCCAACAGTGACAACGCCATCGACCTGAAAGTCCTTGACCG
GCATGGCAATCCCGTGCTCGCCGACCGGCTGTTCCACTCCGGCGAGCATCCGGTGTACACGGTGCGTACG
GTCGAAGGTCTGCGTGTGACGGGCACCGCGAACCACCCGTTGTTGTGTTTGGTCGACGTCGCCGGGGTGC
CGACCCTGCTGTGGAAGCTGATCGACGAAATCAAGCCGGGCGATTACGCGGTGATTCAACGCAGCGCATT
CAGCGTCGACTGTGCAGGTTTTGCCCGCGGAAAACCCGAATTTGCGCCCACAACCTACACAGTCGGCGTC
CCTGGACTGGTGCGTTTCTTGGAAGCACACCACCGAGACCCGGACGCCCAAGCTATCGCCGACGAGCTGA
CCGACGGGCGGTTCTACTACGCGAAAGTCGCCAGTGTCACCGACGCCGGCGTGCAGCCGGTGTATAGCCT
TCGTGTCGACACGGCAGACCACGCGTTTATCACGAACGGGTTCGTCAGCCACGCTACTGGCCTCACCGGT
CTGAACTCAGGCCTCACGACAAATCCTGGTGTATCCGCTTGGCAGGTCAACACAGCTTATACTGCGGGAC
AATTGGTCACATATAACGGCAAGACGTATAAATGTTTGCAGCCCCACACCTCCTTGGCAGGATGGGAACC
ATCCAACGTTCCTGCCTTGTGGCAGCTTCAATGACTGCAGGAAGGGGATCCGGCTGCTAACAAAGCCCGA
AAGGAAGCTGAGTTGGCTGCTGCCACCGCTGAGCAATAACTAGCATAACCCCTTGGGGCCTCTAAACGGG
TCTTGAGGGGTTTTTTGCTGAAAGGAGGAACTATATCCGGAT
Features (pLannotate 1.2.2; 25 found; start..end, strand, type, name):
     35..139     +  promoter       AmpR promoter: bla
    140..1000    +  CDS            AmpR: β-lactamase; bla; confers resistance to ampicillin, carbenicillin, and related antibiotics
   1042..1555    -  rep_origin     M13 ori (sequence partly withheld): M13 bacteriophage origin of replication; arrow indicates direction of (+) strand synthesis
   1666..2254    +  rep_origin     ori: high-copy-number ColE1/pMB1/pBR322/pUC origin of replication
   2431..2521    -  misc_feature   bom (fragment): basis of mobility region from pBR322
   2623..2814    -  CDS            rop: Rop protein, which maintains plasmids at low copy number; rop
   2855..2965    +  CDS            mbeC (fragment): MBEC_ECOLX - Experimental evidence at protein level: Swiss-Prot protein existence level 1. Required for efficient mobilization of ColE1 plasmid and is thus essential to promote the specific transfer of the plasmid during conjugation. Probably functions by inducing DNA bending, helping the MbeA relaxase to melt the DNA around the nic site and cleave the phosphodiester bond. Binds specifically double-stranded DNA (dsDNA) containing the ColE1 oriT but does not recognize the inverted repeat (IR). From Escherichia coli.
   3000..3322    -  CDS            TcR (fragment): tetracycline efflux protein; tet; confers resistance to tetracycline
   3337..3358    -  protein_bind   CAP binding site: CAP binding activates transcription in the presence of cAMP. E. coli catabolite activator protein
   3371..4453    -  CDS            lacI: lac repressor; lacI; The lac repressor binds to the lac operator to inhibit transcription in E. coli. This inhibition can be relieved by adding lactose or isopropyl-β-D-thiogalactopyranoside (IPTG).
   4454..4531    -  promoter       lacI promoter: lacI
   4539..4632    -  CDS            TcR (fragment): tetracycline efflux protein; tet; confers resistance to tetracycline
   4684..4770    +  terminator     rrnB T1 terminator: Escherichia coli rrnB; transcription terminator T1 from the E. coli rrnB gene
   4867..4953    +  terminator     rrnB T1 terminator: Escherichia coli rrnB; transcription terminator T1 from the E. coli rrnB gene
   5050..5136    +  terminator     rrnB T1 terminator: Escherichia coli rrnB; transcription terminator T1 from the E. coli rrnB gene
   5233..5319    +  terminator     rrnB T1 terminator: Escherichia coli rrnB; transcription terminator T1 from the E. coli rrnB gene
   5416..5502    +  terminator     rrnB T1 terminator: Escherichia coli rrnB; transcription terminator T1 from the E. coli rrnB gene
   5637..5655    +  promoter       T7 promoter: promoter for bacteriophage T7 RNA polymerase
   5656..5680    +  protein_bind   lac operator: The lac repressor binds to the lac operator to inhibit transcription in E. coli. This inhibition can be relieved by adding lactose or isopropyl-β-D-thiogalactopyranoside (IPTG). lac repressor encoded by lacI
   5695..5717    +  RBS            RBS: efficient ribosome binding site from bacteriophage T7 gene 10 (Olins and Rangwala, 1989)
   5728..6057    +  CDS            SRA1 (fragment): SRA1_HUMAN - Experimental evidence at protein level: Swiss-Prot protein existence level 1. Functional RNA which acts as a transcriptional coactivator that selectively enhances steroid receptor-mediated transactivation ligand-independently through a mechanism involving the modulating N- terminal domain (AF-1) of steroid receptors. Also mediates transcriptional coactivation of steroid receptors ligand-dependently through the steroid-binding domain (AF-2). Enhances cellular proliferation and differentiation and promotes apoptosis in vivo. May play a role in tumorigenesis. From Homo sapiens (Human
   6058..6651    +  CDS            Mxe GyrA intein: modified GyrA intein (Southworth et al., 1999); Mycobacterium xenopi gyrA; N-terminal cleavage of this intein can be induced by thiols.
   6682..6837    +  CDS            CBD: chitin binding domain from chitinase A1 (Watanabe et al., 1994); Bacillus circulans chiA
   6859..6908    +  CDS            SET1 (fragment): solubility-enhancement tag derived from T7 phage gene 10B
   6916..6963    +  terminator     T7 terminator: transcription terminator for bacteriophage T7 RNA polymerase
