[The description below was written by a language model from this plasmid's Addgene catalogue record and pLannotate feature annotations shown in this document.]
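Description:
hSRAP.TWIN1.a105-215.V105M is a bacterial expression plasmid built on the pTWIN1 intein-fusion backbone, carrying a 333 bp fragment encoding residues 105–215 of human steroid receptor RNA activator protein (SRAP, product of the SRA1 gene). The coding sequence is codon-optimized for E. coli, and the V105M change converts the first residue of the fragment to methionine, presumably to serve as the start codon. The insert was placed between NdeI and SpeI sites. This cloning removed a fragment of the original vector, which is why the final plasmid (6,988 bp) is smaller than the empty backbone.

Expression is driven by a T7 promoter followed by a lac operator and the T7 gene 10 ribosome binding site, with a T7 terminator downstream. A plasmid-borne lacI gene supplies repressor, so transcription is IPTG-inducible in a host that provides T7 RNA polymerase, and the record names BL21(DE3) for expression. A run of five rrnB T1 terminators upstream of the promoter insulates the cassette from read-through transcription. The SRAP fragment is fused at its C terminus directly to the Mxe GyrA intein and then a chitin binding domain. This allows capture of the fusion on chitin resin and thiol-induced cleavage at the intein's N-terminal junction, releasing the SRAP fragment without the tag.

The plasmid is maintained through a ColE1/pMB1-type origin with the rop gene present, and selected by ampicillin resistance. An M13 origin is also annotated, along with remnants of pBR322-derived sequences (bom, mbeC and tetracycline-resistance fragments). The construct is intended for producing recombinant SRAP(105–215), consistent with the structural and functional studies of this protein described by the depositors.
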