Addgene plasmid #49818: hSRAP.TWIN1.a105-215.V105M
Purpose: expression vector for SRAP(105-215)V105M in pTWIN1 vector
Depositing lab: Thomas Cech. Depositing organization: University of Colorado, Boulder. Publication: Structure and function of steroid receptor RNA activator protein, the proposed partner of SRA noncoding RNA. McKay DB, Xi L, Barthel KK, Cech TR. J Mol Biol. 2014 Apr 17;426(8):1766-85. doi: 10.1016/j.jmb.2014.01.006. Epub 2014 Jan 30. PubMed 24486609.
Backbone
  Vector backbone: pTWIN1
  Backbone manufacturer: New England Biolabs
  Backbone size w/o insert (bp): 7375
  Total vector size (bp): 6988
  Modifications to backbone: cloning deleted fragment of original vector
  Vector type: Bacterial Expression
Growth in bacteria
  Bacterial resistance: Ampicillin, 100 μg/mL
  Growth temperature: 37°C
  Growth strain: XL10 Gold
  Growth instructions: BL21(DE3) should be used for protein expression.
  Copy number: Unknown
Gene/Insert
  Gene/Insert name: steroid receptor RNA activator protein aa 105-215 (alt name: SRAP)
  Species: H. sapiens (human)
  Insert size (bp): 333
  Mutation: V105M codon-optimized for E. coli expression
  Entrez Gene: SRA1 (a.k.a. SRA, SRAP, STRAA1, pp7684)
  Promoter: T7
  Tag / fusion protein: intein & chitin binding domain (C terminal on backbone)
  Cloning method: Restriction Enzyme; 5′ cloning site NdeI (not destroyed); 3′ cloning site SpeI (not destroyed)
  Sequencing primers: 5′ T7 promoter; 3′ none
Terms and licenses: Academic/Nonprofit Terms; Industry Terms: Not Available to Industry
How to cite: hSRAP.TWIN1.a105-215.V105M was a gift from Thomas Cech (Addgene plasmid # 49818 ; http://n2t.net/addgene:49818 ; RRID:Addgene_49818)
