>Addgene plasmid #49818 | hSRAP.TWIN1.a105-215.V105M | addgene partial sequence | sequence record 77393 | T7 5'-TAATACGACTCACTATAGGG-3'
TTTTGTTTAACTTTAAGAAGGAGATATACATATGGAATCGGAAGCAGTCATGGAAGATGTGCTGCGTCCG
CTGGAACAGGCTCTGGAAGACTGCCGTGGTCATACGCGCAAACAAGTGTGTGATGACATTAGCCGTCGCC
TGGCACTGCTGCAGGAACAATGGGCTGGCGGTAAACTGAGTATCCCGGTGAAAAAACGTATGGCACTGCT
GGTTCAGGAACTGAGTTCCCACCGTTGGGATGCAGCTGATGACATTCATCGCAGCCTGATGGTCGACCAC
GTGACGGAAGTTTCTCAGTGGATGGTGGGCGTTAAACGTCTGATCGCCGAAAAACGCAGCCTGTTTTCTG
AAGAAGCGGCCAACTGCATCACGGGAGATGCACTAGTTGCCCTACCCGAGGGCGAGTCGGTACGCATCGC
CGACATCGTGCCGGGTGCGCGGCCCAACAGTGACAACGCCATCGACCTGAAAGTCCTTGACCGGCATGGC
AATCCCGTGCTCGCCGACCGGCTGTTCCACTCCGGCGAGCATCCGGTGTACACGGTGCGTACGGTCGAAG
GTCTGCGTGTGACGGGCACCGCGAACCACCCGTTGTTGTGTTTGGTCGACGTCGCCGGGGTGCCGACCCT
GCTGTGGAAGCTGATCGACGAAATCAAGCCGGGCGATTACGCGGTGATTCAACGCAGCGCATTCAGCGTC
GACTGTGCAGGTTTTGCCCGCGGGAAACCCGAATTTGCGCCCACAACCTACACAGTCGGCGTCCCTGGAC
TGGTGCGTTTCTTG
